Addgene plasmid #123232: pCEP4-Q842-QES.i04.c05-754*
Purpose: Mammalian expression plasmid for Env from the Q842.d12 HIV-1 isolate; C-terminal truncation; QES mutant with enhanced binding to PG16
Depositing lab: Erik Procko. Depositing organization: University of Illinois at Urbana-Champaign. Publication: Conformational engineering of HIV-1 Env based on mutational tolerance in the CD4 and PG16 bound states. Heredia JD, Park J, Choi H, Gill KS, Procko E. J Virol. 2019 Mar 20. pii: JVI.00219-19. doi: 10.1128/JVI.00219-19. PubMed 30894475.
Backbone
  Vector backbone: pCEP4
  Backbone manufacturer: Invitrogen
  Backbone size w/o insert (bp): 10393
  Total vector size (bp): 12394
  Vector type: Mammalian Expression
  Selectable markers: Hygromycin
Growth in bacteria
  Bacterial resistance: Ampicillin, 100 μg/mL
  Growth temperature: 37°C
  Growth strain: DH5alpha
  Copy number: High Copy
Gene/Insert
  Gene/Insert name: HIV-1 (Q842.d12) Env (alt names: gp160; Env)
  Species: Human immunodeficiency virus 1
  Insert size (bp): 2223
  Mutation: Codon-optimized synthetic gene; Premature stop codon at position 754; Mutations P124D, F223Y, R557Q, I595M, I181L, V208M, T283P, F382W
  GenBank ID: AAM66242.1
  Promoter: CMV
  Tag / fusion protein: CD5 leader peptide (N terminal on insert)
  Cloning method: Restriction Enzyme; 5′ cloning site NheI (not destroyed); 3′ cloning site XhoI (not destroyed)
  Sequencing primers: 5′ CMV_fwd; 3′ EBV_rev
Terms and licenses: Academic/Nonprofit Terms; Industry Terms: Not Available to Industry
How to cite: pCEP4-Q842-QES.i04.c05-754* was a gift from Erik Procko (Addgene plasmid # 123232 ; http://n2t.net/addgene:123232 ; RRID:Addgene_123232)
