[The description below was written by a language model from this plasmid's Addgene catalogue record and pLannotate feature annotations shown in this document.]
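Description:
pCEP4-Q842-QES.i04.c05-754* is an episomal mammalian expression plasmid of about 12.4 kb, built on the Invitrogen pCEP4 backbone, that encodes an engineered envelope glycoprotein (Env, gp160) from the HIV-1 isolate Q842.d12. In E. coli it is maintained at high copy through a ColE1/pUC-type origin and selected with ampicillin via the β-lactamase gene. In mammalian cells the Epstein-Barr virus oriP origin together with the plasmid-encoded EBNA1 protein allows extrachromosomal replication and retention in permissive primate cells. A hygromycin B phosphotransferase cassette, driven by an HSV thymidine kinase promoter and ending in the TK polyadenylation signal, provides drug selection. Several short annotated fragments (herpesvirus genes, tetracycline resistance, rop, large T antigen) are backbone remnants rather than functional units.

The payload is a codon-optimized synthetic Env gene cloned between NheI and XhoI, transcribed from the CMV immediate-early enhancer/promoter and terminated by the SV40 polyadenylation signal. A CD5 leader peptide is fused at the N terminus of the insert to direct entry into the secretory pathway. A premature stop codon at position 754 truncates the C-terminal end of the protein. The "QES" variant carries eight substitutions (P124D, F223Y, R557Q, I595M, I181L, V208M, T283P, F382W) and is described as having enhanced binding to the antibody PG16. The associated work concerns conformational engineering of Env based on mutational tolerance in the CD4- and PG16-bound states, so the plasmid is suited to expressing this Env variant in mammalian cells for antibody and receptor binding studies.
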