Features (pLannotate 1.2.2; 22 found; start..end, strand, type, name):
     46..2217    +  CDS            env (fragment): ENV_HV1Y2 - Experimental evidence at protein level: Swiss-Prot protein existence level 1. [Transmembrane protein gp41]: Acts as a class I viral fusion protein. Under the current model, the protein has at least 3 conformational states: pre-fusion native state, pre-hairpin intermediate state, and post-fusion hairpin state. During fusion of viral and target intracellular membranes, the coiled coil regions (heptad repeats) assume a trimer-of-hairpins structure, positioning the fusion peptide in close proximity to the C-terminal region of the ectodomain. The formation of this structure appears to d
   2243..2377    -  polyA_signal   SV40 poly(A) signal: SV40 polyadenylation signal
   2400..2483    -  CDS            large T antigen (fragment): large T antigen from SV40 (simian virus 40)
   2486..2526    +  CDS            rop (fragment): Rop protein, which maintains plasmids at low copy number; rop
   2638..2656    -  misc_feature   MCS (fragment): pUC18/19 multiple cloning site
   3102..4891    -  rep_origin     oriP: Epstein-Barr virus oriP replication origin (Yates et al., 2000)
   4892..5110    -  CDS            gL (fragment): GL_EBVB9 - Experimental evidence at protein level: Swiss-Prot protein existence level 1. The heterodimer glycoprotein H-glycoprotein L is required for the fusion of viral and plasma membranes leading to virus entry into the host cell. Acts as a functional inhibitor of gH and maintains gH in an inhibited form. Upon binding to host integrins, gL dissociates from gH leading to activation of the viral fusion glycoproteins gB and gH. Fusion of EBV with B-lymphocytes requires the additional receptor- binding protein gp42, which forms a complex with gH/gL. The heterodimer gH/gL targets also host EPHA
   5193..7118    -  CDS            EBNA1: Epstein-Barr nuclear antigen 1, also known as EBNA-1 crucial for latent viral infection, and for episomal amplification of vectors containing the oriP origin (Okita et al., 2013)
   7156..7500    -  CDS            BRRF2_EBVB9 (fragment): Protein inferred from homology: Swiss-Prot protein existence level 3. From Epstein-Barr virus (strain B95-8) (HHV-4) (Human herpesvirus 4).
   7503..7526    -  promoter       tet promoter (fragment): E. coli promoter for tetracycline efflux protein gene
   7639..7743    +  promoter       AmpR promoter: bla
   7744..8604    +  CDS            AmpR: β-lactamase; bla; confers resistance to ampicillin, carbenicillin, and related antibiotics
   8775..9363    +  rep_origin     ori: high-copy-number ColE1/pMB1/pBR322/pUC origin of replication
   9409..9567    -  CDS            TcR (fragment): tetracycline efflux protein; tet; confers resistance to tetracycline
   9688..9888    -  CDS            MDV035 (fragment): UL24_GAHVM - Protein inferred from homology: Swiss-Prot protein existence level 3. May play a role in the dispersal of host nucleolin from the nucleolus throughout the nucleus leading to a decrease in ribosome biogenesis. From Gallid herpesvirus 2 (strain Chicken/Md5/ATCC VR-987) (GaHV-2) (Marek's disease herpesvirus type 1).
   9877..9939    +  promoter       Mini-TK promoter: minimal herpes simplex virus (HSV) thymidine kinase promoter
   9982..11019   +  CDS            HygR: hygromycin B phosphotransferase confers resistance to hygromycin
  11061..11109   +  polyA_signal   HSV TK poly(A) signal: herpes simplex virus thymidine kinase polyadenylation signal (Cole and Stacy, 1985)
  11309..11533   +  CDS            gH (fragment): GH_HHV11 - Experimental evidence at protein level: Swiss-Prot protein existence level 1. The heterodimer glycoprotein H-glycoprotein L is required for the fusion of viral and plasma membranes leading to virus entry into the host cell. Following initial binding to host receptor, membrane fusion is mediated by the fusion machinery composed of gB and the heterodimer gH/gL. May also be involved in the fusion between the virion envelope and the outer nuclear membrane during virion morphogenesis. From Human herpesvirus 1 (strain 17) (HHV-1) (Human herpes simplex virus 1).
  11564..11589   -  CDS            bla(M) (fragment): β-lactamase lacking the signal sequence; bla(M); allows cytosolic expression of β-lactamase
  11763..12142   +  enhancer       CMV enhancer: human cytomegalovirus immediate early enhancer
  12144..12343   +  promoter       CMV promoter: human cytomegalovirus (CMV) immediate early promoter
>Addgene plasmid #123232 | pCEP4-Q842-QES.i04.c05-754* | depositor full sequence | sequence record 235179 | pCEP4-Q842-QES.i04.c05-754* sequence 12394 bps
GCCACCATGCCAATGGGATCACTGCAGCCCTTGGCAACGCTGTACTTGCTTGGTATGCTTGTGGCATCTG
TTCTTGCTGTCGATAATTTGTGGGTCACAGTGTACTACGGAGTACCTGTATGGAAAGAGGCGGAAACTAC
TCTTTTTTGCGCGTCAGACGCAAAGGCATATGAGACTGAAAAGCATAATGTATGGGCTACCCATGCGTGC
GTGCCCACAGACCCCAACCCCCAAGAAATCCATCTGGAGAACGTTACTGAAGAATTTAATATGTGGAAGA
ATAATATGGTGGAACAGATGCATACGGACATTATCAGTCTGTGGGATCAGTCTCTGAAACCATGTGTTAA
ACTCACCGATCTCTGCGTAACCTTGGACTGTAATAACGTGACGAATAATGGAACTAGTGACATGAGGGAA
GAGATAAAGAATTGCTCCTTCAATATGACAACAGAATTGCGAGACAAGCGACAAAAAGTATATTCTCTGT
TCTACAAATTGGACCTGGTGCAGATAAATGAGGATCAAGGTAACAGCTCCAATAACAAGTATCGCCTGAT
AACTTGCAACACGTCTGCGATTACCCAAGCATGTCCTAAGATGACATTTGAACCCATTCCGATTCATTAT
TGCGCACCTGCAGGCTATGCTATCCTGAAGTGCAAAGATGAAGAGTTTAACGGGATCGGCCCGTGCAAAA
ACGTATCCACTGTCCAATGCACCCACGGTATTAAGCCTGTTGTGTCCACACAGCTCCTTCTCAATGGGTC
TCTGGCAGAGAAGGAGGTCAAAATAAGATGTGAAAATATAACGAACAACGCAAAACCTATCATTGTCCAA
CTGGTGAACCCAGTTAAAATCAATTGCACCCGACCTAATAATAATACGAGAAAGAGTATCCACATCGGCC
CAGGGCAGGCCTTCTACGCTACAGGCGATATAATCGGAGACATAAGACAGGCGCACTGCAATGTAAATCG
TACGGAATGGAATAATACTCTCCACCAGGTAGTTGAGCAGTTGCGAAAGCATTTTAATAAAACGATTAAC
TTTGCTAACTCAACCGGAGGGGACTTGGAAATAACAACACACTCATTCAATTGCGGGGGCGAATGGTTTT
ATTGTAACACGACTAACCTGTTTAATAGCACTTGGAACCATACGGCTAGTATGAACTCAACCGAATCCAA
TGACACAATCATCCTGCCCTGTCGAATAAAACAAATCATCAATATGTGGCAAAGAGTGGGCCAAGCAATG
TATGCACCCCCAATAAGAGGTGTCATAAGGTGTGAATCCAATATAACTGGGTTGATTCTTACTAGGGATG
GAGGAAACACGAACAGCACCCGAGAAACTTTCCGCCCAGGCGGGGGTGATATGAGGGATAATTGGCGATC
AGAACTTTACAAGTATAAGGTAGTTAAGATAGAACCCCTCGGCGTTGCTCCCACAAAAGCCAAGAGAAGG
GTTGTAGAACGCGAAAAGCGGGCCGTAGGGATTGGCGCTGTATTCATCGGATTTCTCGGAGCAGCTGGAT
CTACTATGGGTGCAGCTTCAATAACATTGACAGTTCAAGCCCGGCAACTCCTTTCAGGTATTGTACAGCA
GCAAAGTAACCTCCTGCAAGCGATTGAGGCTCAGCAGCATCTCCTGAAGCTTACGGTGTGGGGTATCAAA
CAGCTTCAAGCGCGGGTACTCGCGGTTGAGCGATACCTTAAGGACCAACAATTGCTTGGAATGTGGGGCT
GCAGCGGTAAACTTATATGTACAACATCTGTGCCGTGGAACAGTTCCTGGAGTAACAAATCACAAAATGA
GATTTGGGACAATATGACCTGGTTGCAGTGGGATAAAGAAATATCAAACTATACCCAGATCATTTACGAT
CTCTTGGAGGAGTCTCAAAACCAGCAGGAGAAAAACGAACAGGACCTCCTCGCATTGGATAAATGGGCCA
ATTTGTGGAACTGGTTTGACATATCTAACTGGCTTTGGTATATAAAGATATTCATCATGATTGTAGGGGG
TCTTATTGGTCTGAGGATAGTTTTCGCAGTCTTGTCAGTCATTAACCGAGTGCGGCAGGGTTATTCTCCC
TTGTCATTTCAAACTCACACTCCTAATCCGAGGGGACTGGATAGGCCTGAGCGAATAGAGGAAGAGGGCG
GTGAGCAAGACAAGAACCGGTCAATCAGGCTCGTGTCTGGTTTCCTGTGATAACTCGAGGCCGGCAAGGC
CGGATCCAGACATGATAAGATACATTGATGAGTTTGGACAAACCACAACTAGAATGCAGTGAAAAAAATG
CTTTATTTGTGAAATTTGTGATGCTATTGCTTTATTTGTAACCATTATAAGCTGCAATAAACAAGTTAAC
AACAACAATTGCATTCATTTTATGTTTCAGGTTCAGGGGGAGGTGTGGGAGGTTTTTTAAAGCAAGTAAA
ACCTCTACAAATGTGGTATGGCTGATTATGATCCGGCTGCCTCGCGCGTTTCGGTGATGACGGTGAAAAC
CTCTGACACATGCAGCTCCCGGAGACGGTCACAGCTTGTCTGTAAGCGGATGCCGGGAGCAGACAAGCCC
GTCAGGGCGCGTCAGCGGGTGTTGGCGGGTGTCGGGGCGCAGCCATGAGGTCGACTCTAGAGGATCGATC
CCCGCCCCGGACGAACTAAACCTGACTACGACATCTCTGCCCCTTCTTCGCGGGGCAGTGCATGTAATCC
CTTCAGTTGGTTGGTACAACTTGCCAACTGGGCCCTGTTCCACATGTGACACGGGGGGGGACCAAACACA
AAGGGGTTCTCTGACTGTAGTTGACATCCTTATAAATGGATGTGCACATTTGCCAACACTGAGTGGCTTT
CATCCTGGAGCAGACTTTGCAGTCTGTGGACTGCAACACAACATTGCCTTTATGTGTAACTCTTGGCTGA
AGCTCTTACACCAATGCTGGGGGACATGTACCTCCCAGGGGCCCAGGAAGACTACGGGAGGCTACACCAA
CGTCAATCAGAGGGGCCTGTGTAGCTACCGATAAGCGGACCCTCAAGAGGGCATTAGCAATAGTGTTTAT
AAGGCCCCCTTGTTAACCCTAAACGGGTAGCATATGCTTCCCGGGTAGTAGTATATACTATCCAGACTAA
CCCTAATTCAATAGCATATGTTACCCAACGGGAAGCATATGCTATCGAATTAGGGTTAGTAAAAGGGTCC
TAAGGAACAGCGATATCTCCCACCCCATGAGCTGTCACGGTTTTATTTACATGGGGTCAGGATTCCACGA
GGGTAGTGAACCATTTTAGTCACAAGGGCAGTGGCTGAAGATCAAGGAGCGGGCAGTGAACTCTCCTGAA
TCTTCGCCTGCTTCTTCATTCTCCTTCGTTTAGCTAATAGAATAACTGCTGAGTTGTGAACAGTAAGGTG
TATGTGAGGTGCTCGAAAACAAGGTTTCAGGTGACGCCCCCAGAATAAAATTTGGACGGGGGGTTCAGTG
GTGGCATTGTGCTATGACACCAATATAACCCTCACAAACCCCTTGGGCAATAAATACTAGTGTAGGAATG
AAACATTCTGAATATCTTTAACAATAGAAATCCATGGGGTGGGGACAAGCCGTAAAGACTGGATGTCCAT
CTCACACGAATTTATGGCTATGGGCAACACATAATCCTAGTGCAATATGATACTGGGGTTATTAAGATGT
GTCCCAGGCAGGGACCAAGACAGGTGAACCATGTTGTTACACTCTATTTGTAACAAGGGGAAAGAGAGTG
GACGCCGACAGCAGCGGACTCCACTGGTTGTCTCTAACACCCCCGAAAATTAAACGGGGCTCCACGCCAA
TGGGGCCCATAAACAAAGACAAGTGGCCACTCTTTTTTTTGAAATTGTGGAGTGGGGGCACGCGTCAGCC
CCCACACGCCGCCCTGCGGTTTTGGACTGTAAAATAAGGGTGTAATAACTTGGCTGATTGTAACCCCGCT
AACCACTGCGGTCAAACCACTTGCCCACAAAACCACTAATGGCACCCCGGGGAATACCTGCATAAGTAGG
TGGGCGGGCCAAGATAGGGGCGCGATTGCTGCGATCTGGAGGACAAATTACACACACTTGCGCCTGAGCG
CCAAGCACAGGGTTGTTGGTCCTCATATTCACGAGGTCGCTGAGAGCACGGTGGGCTAATGTTGCCATGG
GTAGCATATACTACCCAAATATCTGGATAGCATATGCTATCCTAATCTATATCTGGGTAGCATAGGCTAT
CCTAATCTATATCTGGGTAGCATATGCTATCCTAATCTATATCTGGGTAGTATATGCTATCCTAATTTAT
ATCTGGGTAGCATAGGCTATCCTAATCTATATCTGGGTAGCATATGCTATCCTAATCTATATCTGGGTAG
TATATGCTATCCTAATCTGTATCCGGGTAGCATATGCTATCCTAATAGAGATTAGGGTAGTATATGCTAT
CCTAATTTATATCTGGGTAGCATATACTACCCAAATATCTGGATAGCATATGCTATCCTAATCTATATCT
GGGTAGCATATGCTATCCTAATCTATATCTGGGTAGCATAGGCTATCCTAATCTATATCTGGGTAGCATA
TGCTATCCTAATCTATATCTGGGTAGTATATGCTATCCTAATTTATATCTGGGTAGCATAGGCTATCCTA
ATCTATATCTGGGTAGCATATGCTATCCTAATCTATATCTGGGTAGTATATGCTATCCTAATCTGTATCC
GGGTAGCATATGCTATCCTCATGCATATACAGTCAGCATATGATACCCAGTAGTAGAGTGGGAGTGCTAT
CCTTTGCATATGCCGCCACCTCCCAAGGGGGCGTGAATTTTCGCTGCTTGTCCTTTTCCTGCTGGTTGCT
CCCATTCTTAGGTGAATTTAAGGAGGCCAGGCTAAAGCCGTCGCATGTCTGATTGCTCACCAGGTAAATG
TCGCTAATGTTTTCCAACGCGAGAAGGTGTTGAGCGCGGAGCTGAGTGACGTGACAACATGGGTATGCCC
AATTGCCCCATGTTGGGAGGACGAAAATGGTGACAAGACAGATGGCCAGAAATACACCAACAGCACGCAT
GATGTCTACTGGGGATTTATTCTTTAGTGCGGGGGAATACACGGCTTTTAATACGATTGAGGGCGTCTCC
TAACAAGTTACATCACTCCTGCCCTTCCTCACCCTCATCTCCATCACCTCCTTCATCTCCGTCATCTCCG
TCATCACCCTCCGCGGCAGCCCCTTCCACCATAGGTGGAAACCAGGGAGGCAAATCTACTCCATCGTCAA
AGCTGCACACAGTCACCCTGATATTGCAGGTAGGAGCGGGCTTTGTCATAACAAGGTCCTTAATCGCATC
CTTCAAAACCTCAGCAAATATATGAGTTTGTAAAAAGACCATGAAATAACAGACAATGGACTCCCTTAGC
GGGCCAGGTTGTGGGCCGGGTCCAGGGGCCATTCCAAAGGGGAGACGACTCAATGGTGTAAGACGACATT
GTGGAATAGCAAGGGCAGTTCCTCGCCTTAGGTTGTAAAGGGAGGTCTTACTACCTCCATATACGAACAC
ACCGGCGACCCAAGTTCCTTCGTCGGTAGTCCTTTCTACGTGACTCCTAGCCAGGAGAGCTCTTAAACCT
TCTGCAATGTTCTCAAATTTCGGGTTGGAACCTCCTTGACCACGATGCTTTCCAAACCACCCTCCTTTTT
TGCGCCTGCCTCCATCACCCTGACCCCGGGGTCCAGTGCTTGGGCCTTCTCCTGGGTCATCTGCGGGGCC
CTGCTCTATCGCTCCCGGGGGCACGTCAGGCTCACCATCTGGGCCACCTTCTTGGTGGTATTCAAAATAA
TCGGCTTCCCCTACAGGGTGGAAAAATGGCCTTCTACCTGGAGGGGGCCTGCGCGGTGGAGACCCGGATG
ATGATGACTGACTACTGGGACTCCTGGGCCTCTTTTCTCCACGTCCACGACCTCTCCCCCTGGCTCTTTC
ACGACTTCCCCCCCTGGCTCTTTCACGTCCTCTACCCCGGCGGCCTCCACTACCTCCTCGACCCCGGCCT
CCACTACCTCCTCGACCCCGGCCTCCACTGCCTCCTCGACCCCGGCCTCCACCTCCTGCTCCTGCCCCTC
CTGCTCCTGCCCCTCCTCCTGCTCCTGCCCCTCCTGCCCCTCCTGCTCCTGCCCCTCCTGCCCCTCCTGC
TCCTGCCCCTCCTGCCCCTCCTGCTCCTGCCCCTCCTGCCCCTCCTCCTGCTCCTGCCCCTCCTGCCCCT
CCTCCTGCTCCTGCCCCTCCTGCCCCTCCTGCTCCTGCCCCTCCTGCCCCTCCTGCTCCTGCCCCTCCTG
CCCCTCCTGCTCCTGCCCCTCCTGCTCCTGCCCCTCCTGCTCCTGCCCCTCCTGCTCCTGCCCCTCCTGC
CCCTCCTGCCCCTCCTCCTGCTCCTGCCCCTCCTGCTCCTGCCCCTCCTGCCCCTCCTGCCCCTCCTGCT
CCTGCCCCTCCTCCTGCTCCTGCCCCTCCTGCCCCTCCTGCCCCTCCTCCTGCTCCTGCCCCTCCTGCCC
CTCCTCCTGCTCCTGCCCCTCCTCCTGCTCCTGCCCCTCCTGCCCCTCCTGCCCCTCCTCCTGCTCCTGC
CCCTCCTGCCCCTCCTCCTGCTCCTGCCCCTCCTCCTGCTCCTGCCCCTCCTGCCCCTCCTGCCCCTCCT
CCTGCTCCTGCCCCTCCTCCTGCTCCTGCCCCTCCTGCCCCTCCTGCCCCTCCTGCCCCTCCTCCTGCTC
CTGCCCCTCCTCCTGCTCCTGCCCCTCCTGCTCCTGCCCCTCCCGCTCCTGCTCCTGCTCCTGTTCCACC
GTGGGTCCCTTTGCAGCCAATGCAACTTGGACGTTTTTGGGGTCTCCGGACACCATCTCTATGTCTTGGC
CCTGATCCTGAGCCGCCCGGGGCTCCTGGTCTTCCGCCTCCTCGTCCTCGTCCTCTTCCCCGTCCTCGTC
CATGGTTATCACCCCCTCTTCTTTGAGGTCCACTGCCGCCGGAGCCTTCTGGTCCAGATGTGTCTCCCTT
CTCTCCTAGGCCATTTCCAGGTCCTGTACCTGGCCCCTCGTCAGACATGATTCACACTAAAAGAGATCAA
TAGACATCTTTATTAGACGACGCTCAGTGAATACAGGGAGTGCAGACTCCTGCCCCCTCCAACAGCCCCC
CCACCCTCATCCCCTTCATGGTCGCTGTCAGACAGATCCAGGTCTGAAAATTCCCCATCCTCCGAACCAT
CCTCGTCCTCATCACCAATTACTCGCAGCCCGGAAAACTCCCGCTGAACATCCTCAAGATTTGCGTCCTG
AGCCTCAAGCCAGGCCTCAAATTCCTCGTCCCCCTTTTTGCTGGACGGTAGGGATGGGGATTCTCGGGAC
CCCTCCTCTTCCTCTTCAAGGTCACCAGACAGAGATGCTACTGGGGCAACGGAAGAAAAGCTGGGTGCGG
CCTGTGAGGATCAGCTTATCGATGATAAGCTGTCAAACATGAGAATTCTTGAAGACGAAAGGGCCTCGTG
ATACGCCTATTTTTATAGGTTAATGTCATGATAATAATGGTTTCTTAGACGTCAGGTGGCACTTTTCGGG
GAAATGTGCGCGGAACCCCTATTTGTTTATTTTTCTAAATACATTCAAATATGTATCCGCTCATGAGACA
ATAACCCTGATAAATGCTTCAATAATATTGAAAAAGGAAGAGTATGAGTATTCAACATTTCCGTGTCGCC
CTTATTCCCTTTTTTGCGGCATTTTGCCTTCCTGTTTTTGCTCACCCAGAAACGCTGGTGAAAGTAAAAG
ATGCTGAAGATCAGTTGGGTGCACGAGTGGGTTACATCGAACTGGATCTCAACAGCGGTAAGATCCTTGA
GAGTTTTCGCCCCGAAGAACGTTTTCCAATGATGAGCACTTTTAAAGTTCTGCTATGTGGCGCGGTATTA
TCCCGTGTTGACGCCGGGCAAGAGCAACTCGGTCGCCGCATACACTATTCTCAGAATGACTTGGTTGAGT
ACTCACCAGTCACAGAAAAGCATCTTACGGATGGCATGACAGTAAGAGAATTATGCAGTGCTGCCATAAC
CATGAGTGATAACACTGCGGCCAACTTACTTCTGACAACGATCGGAGGACCGAAGGAGCTAACCGCTTTT
TTGCACAACATGGGGGATCATGTAACTCGCCTTGATCGTTGGGAACCGGAGCTGAATGAAGCCATACCAA
ACGACGAGCGTGACACCACGATGCCTGCAGCAATGGCAACAACGTTGCGCAAACTATTAACTGGCGAACT
ACTTACTCTAGCTTCCCGGCAACAATTAATAGACTGGATGGAGGCGGATAAAGTTGCAGGACCACTTCTG
CGCTCGGCCCTTCCGGCTGGCTGGTTTATTGCTGATAAATCTGGAGCCGGTGAGCGTGGGTCTCGCGGTA
TCATTGCAGCACTGGGGCCAGATGGTAAGCCCTCCCGTATCGTAGTTATCTACACGACGGGGAGTCAGGC
AACTATGGATGAACGAAATAGACAGATCGCTGAGATAGGTGCCTCACTGATTAAGCATTGGTAACTGTCA
GACCAAGTTTACTCATATATACTTTAGATTGATTTAAAACTTCATTTTTAATTTAAAAGGATCTAGGTGA
AGATCCTTTTTGATAATCTCATGACCAAAATCCCTTAACGTGAGTTTTCGTTCCACTGAGCGTCAGACCC
CGTAGAAAAGATCAAAGGATCTTCTTGAGATCCTTTTTTTCTGCGCGTAATCTGCTGCTTGCAAACAAAA
AAACCACCGCTACCAGCGGTGGTTTGTTTGCCGGATCAAGAGCTACCAACTCTTTTTCCGAAGGTAACTG
GCTTCAGCAGAGCGCAGATACCAAATACTGTCCTTCTAGTGTAGCCGTAGTTAGGCCACCACTTCAAGAA
CTCTGTAGCACCGCCTACATACCTCGCTCTGCTAATCCTGTTACCAGTGGCTGCTGCCAGTGGCGATAAG
TCGTGTCTTACCGGGTTGGACTCAAGACGATAGTTACCGGATAAGGCGCAGCGGTCGGGCTGAACGGGGG
GTTCGTGCACACAGCCCAGCTTGGAGCGAACGACCTACACCGAACTGAGATACCTACAGCGTGAGCTATG
AGAAAGCGCCACGCTTCCCGAAGGGAGAAAGGCGGACAGGTATCCGGTAAGCGGCAGGGTCGGAACAGGA
GAGCGCACGAGGGAGCTTCCAGGGGGAAACGCCTGGTATCTTTATAGTCCTGTCGGGTTTCGCCACCTCT
GACTTGAGCGTCGATTTTTGTGATGCTCGTCAGGGGGGCGGAGCCTATGGAAAAACGCCAGCAACGCGGC
CTTTTTACGGTTCCTGGCCTTTTGCTGGCCTTGAAGCTGTCCCTGATGGTCGTCATCTACCTGCCTGGAC
AGCATGGCCTGCAACGCGGGCATCCCGATGCCGCCGGAAGCGAGAAGAATCATAATGGGGAAGGCCATCC
AGCCTCGCGTCGCGAACGCCAGCAAGACGTAGCCCAGCGCGTCGGCCCCGAGATGCGCCGCGTGCGGCTG
CTGGAGATGGCGGACGCGATGGATATGTTCTGCCAAGGGTTGGTTTGCGCATTCACAGTTCTCCGCAAGA
ATTGATTGGCTCCAATTCTTGGAGTGGTGAATCCGTTAGCGAGGTGCCGCCCTGCTTCATCCCCGTGGCC
CGTTGCTCGCGTTTGCTGGCGGTGTCCCCGGAAGAAATATATTTGCATGTCTTTAGTTCTATGATGACAC
AAACCCCGCCCAGCGTCTTGTCATTGGCGAATTCGAACACGCAGATGCAGTCGGGGCGGCGCGGTCCGAG
GTCCACTTCGCATATTAAGGTGACGCGTGTGGCCTCGAACACCGAGCGACCCTGCAGCGACCCGCTTAAC
AGCGTCAACAGCGTGCCGCAGATCCCGGGGGGCAATGAGATATGAAAAAGCCTGAACTCACCGCGACGTC
TGTCGAGAAGTTTCTGATCGAAAAGTTCGACAGCGTCTCCGACCTGATGCAGCTCTCGGAGGGCGAAGAA
TCTCGTGCTTTCAGCTTCGATGTAGGAGGGCGTGGATATGTCCTGCGGGTAAATAGCTGCGCCGATGGTT
TCTACAAAGATCGTTATGTTTATCGGCACTTTGCATCGGCCGCGCTCCCGATTCCGGAAGTGCTTGACAT
TGGGGAATTCAGCGAGAGCCTGACCTATTGCATCTCCCGCCGTGCACAGGGTGTCACGTTGCAAGACCTG
CCTGAAACCGAACTGCCCGCTGTTCTGCAGCCGGTCGCGGAGGCCATGGATGCGATCGCTGCGGCCGATC
TTAGCCAGACGAGCGGGTTCGGCCCATTCGGACCGCAAGGAATCGGTCAATACACTACATGGCGTGATTT
CATATGCGCGATTGCTGATCCCCATGTGTATCACTGGCAAACTGTGATGGACGACACCGTCAGTGCGTCC
GTCGCGCAGGCTCTCGATGAGCTGATGCTTTGGGCCGAGGACTGCCCCGAAGTCCGGCACCTCGTGCACG
CGGATTTCGGCTCCAACAATGTCCTGACGGACAATGGCCGCATAACAGCGGTCATTGACTGGAGCGAGGC
GATGTTCGGGGATTCCCAATACGAGGTCGCCAACATCTTCTTCTGGAGGCCGTGGTTGGCTTGTATGGAG
CAGCAGACGCGCTACTTCGAGCGGAGGCATCCGGAGCTTGCAGGATCGCCGCGGCTCCGGGCGTATATGC
TCCGCATTGGTCTTGACCAACTCTATCAGAGCTTGGTTGACGGCAATTTCGATGATGCAGCTTGGGCGCA
GGGTCGATGCGACGCAATCGTCCGATCCGGAGCCGGGACTGTCGGGCGTACACAAATCGCCCGCAGAAGC
GCGGCCGTCTGGACCGATGGCTGTGTAGAAGTACTCGCCGATAGTGGAAACCGACGCCCCAGCACTCGTC
CGGATCGGGAGATGGGGGAGGCTAACTGAAACACGGAAGGAGACAATACCGGAAGGAACCCGCGCTATGA
CGGCAATAAAAAGACAGAATAAAACGCACGGGTGTTGGGTCGTTTGTTCATAAACGCGGGGTTCGGTCCC
AGGGCTGGCACTCTGTCGATACCCCACCGAGACCCCATTGGGGCCAATACGCCCGCGTTTCTTCCTTTTC
CCCACCCCACCCCCCAAGTTCGGGTGAAGGCCCAGGGCTCGCAGCCAACGTCGGGGCGGCAGGCCCTGCC
ATAGCCACTGGCCCCGTGGGTTAGGGACGGGGTCCCCCATGGGGAATGGTTTATGGTTCGTGGGGGTTAT
TATTTTGGGCGTTGCGTGGGGTCAGGTCCACGACTGGACTGAGCAGACAGACCCATGGTTTTTGGATGGC
CTGGGCATGGACCGCATGTACTGGCGCGACACGAACACCGGGCGTCTGTGGCTGCCAAACACCCCCGACC
CCCAAAAACCACCGCGCGGATTTCTGGCGTGCCAAGCTAGTCGACCAATTCTCATGTTTGACAGCTTATC
ATCGCAGATCCGGGCAACGTTGTTGCCATTGCTGCAGGCGCAGAACTGGTAGGTATGGAAGATCTATACA
TTGAATCAATATTGGCAATTAGCCATATTAGTCATTGGTTATATAGCATAAATCAATATTGGCTATTGGC
CATTGCATACGTTGTATCTATATCATAATATGTACATTTATATTGGCTCATGTCCAATATGACCGCCATG
TTGACATTGATTATTGACTAGTTATTAATAGTAATCAATTACGGGGTCATTAGTTCATAGCCCATATATG
GAGTTCCGCGTTACATAACTTACGGTAAATGGCCCGCCTGGCTGACCGCCCAACGACCCCCGCCCATTGA
CGTCAATAATGACGTATGTTCCCATAGTAACGCCAATAGGGACTTTCCATTGACGTCAATGGGTGGAGTA
TTTACGGTAAACTGCCCACTTGGCAGTACATCAAGTGTATCATATGCCAAGTCCGCCCCCTATTGACGTC
AATGACGGTAAATGGCCCGCCTGGCATTATGCCCAGTACATGACCTTACGGGACTTTCCTACTTGGCAGT
ACATCTACGTATTAGTCATCGCTATTACCATGGTGATGCGGTTTTGGCAGTACACCAATGGGCGTGGATA
GCGGTTTGACTCACGGGGATTTCCAAGTCTCCACCCCATTGACGTCAATGGGAGTTTGTTTTGGCACCAA
AATCAACGGGACTTTCCAAAATGTCGTAATAACCCCGCCCCGTTGACGCAAATGGGCGGTAGGCGTGTAC
GGTGGGAGGTCTATATAAGCAGAGCTCGTTTAGTGAACCGTCAGATCTCTAGAAGCTGGGTACCAGCTGC
TAGC
