>Addgene plasmid #123232 | pCEP4-Q842-QES.i04.c05-754* | addgene partial sequence | sequence record 239626 | Addgene Partial NGS Result
CCTGCTCCTGTTCCACCGTGGGTCCCTTTGCAGCCAATGCAACTTGGACGTTTTTGGGGTCTCCGGACAC
CATCTCTATGTCTTGGCCCTGATCCTGAGCCGCCCGGGGCTCCTGGTCTTCCGCCTCCTCGTCCTCGTCC
TCTTCCCCGTCCTCGTCCATGGTTATCACCCCCTCTTCTTTGAGGTCCACTGCCGCCGGAGCCTTCTGGT
CCAGATGTGTCTCCCTTCTCTCCTAGGCCATTTCCAGGTCCTGTACCTGGCCCCTCGTCAGACATGATTC
ACACTAAAAGAGATCAATAGACATCTTTATTAGACGACGCTCAGTGAATACAGGGAGTGCAGACTCCTGC
CCCCTCCAACAGCCCCCCCACCCTCATCCCCTTCATGGTCGCTGTCAGACAGATCCAGGTCTGAAAATTC
CCCATCCTCCGAACCATCCTCGTCCTCATCACCAATTACTCGCAGCCCGGAAAACTCCCGCTGAACATCC
TCAAGATTTGCGTCCTGAGCCTCAAGCCAGGCCTCAAATTCCTCGTCCCCCTTTTTGCTGGACGGTAGGG
ATGGGGATTCTCGGGACCCCTCCTCTTCCTCTTCAAGGTCACCAGACAGAGATGCTACTGGGGCAACGGA
AGAAAAGCTGGGTGCGGCCTGTGAGGATCAGCTTATCGATGATAAGCTGTCAAACATGAGAATTCTTGAA
GACGAAAGGGCCTCGTGATACGCCTATTTTTATAGGTTAATGTCATGATAATAATGGTTTCTTAGACGTC
AGGTGGCACTTTTCGGGGAAATGTGCGCGGAACCCCTATTTGTTTATTTTTCTAAATACATTCAAATATG
TATCCGCTCATGAGACAATAACCCTGATAAATGCTTCAATAATATTGAAAAAGGAAGAGTATGAGTATTC
AACATTTCCGTGTCGCCCTTATTCCCTTTTTTGCGGCATTTTGCCTTCCTGTTTTTGCTCACCCAGAAAC
GCTGGTGAAAGTAAAAGATGCTGAAGATCAGTTGGGTGCACGAGTGGGTTACATCGAACTGGATCTCAAC
AGCGGTAAGATCCTTGAGAGTTTTCGCCCCGAAGAACGTTTTCCAATGATGAGCACTTTTAAAGTTCTGC
TATGTGGCGCGGTATTATCCCGTGTTGACGCCGGGCAAGAGCAACTCGGTCGCCGCATACACTATTCTCA
GAATGACTTGGTTGAGTACTCACCAGTCACAGAAAAGCATCTTACGGATGGCATGACAGTAAGAGAATTA
TGCAGTGCTGCCATAACCATGAGTGATAACACTGCGGCCAACTTACTTCTGACAACGATCGGAGGACCGA
AGGAGCTAACCGCTTTTTTGCACAACATGGGGGATCATGTAACTCGCCTTGATCGTTGGGAACCGGAGCT
GAATGAAGCCATACCAAACGACGAGCGTGACACCACGATGCCTGCAGCAATGGCAACAACGTTGCGCAAA
CTATTAACTGGCGAACTACTTACTCTAGCTTCCCGGCAACAATTAATAGACTGGATGGAGGCGGATAAAG
TTGCAGGACCACTTCTGCGCTCGGCCCTTCCGGCTGGCTGGTTTATTGCTGATAAATCTGGAGCCGGTGA
GCGTGGGTCTCGCGGTATCATTGCAGCACTGGGGCCAGATGGTAAGCCCTCCCGTATCGTAGTTATCTAC
ACGACGGGGAGTCAGGCAACTATGGATGAACGAAATAGACAGATCGCTGAGATAGGTGCCTCACTGATTA
AGCATTGGTAACTGTCAGACCAAGTTTACTCATATATACTTTAGATTGATTTAAAACTTCATTTTTAATT
TAAAAGGATCTAGGTGAAGATCCTTTTTGATAATCTCATGACCAAAATCCCTTAACGTGAGTTTTCGTTC
CACTGAGCGTCAGACCCCGTAGAAAAGATCAAAGGATCTTCTTGAGATCCTTTTTTTCTGCGCGTAATCT
GCTGCTTGCAAACAAAAAAACCACCGCTACCAGCGGTGGTTTGTTTGCCGGATCAAGAGCTACCAACTCT
TTTTCCGAAGGTAACTGGCTTCAGCAGAGCGCAGATACCAAATACTGTCCTTCTAGTGTAGCCGTAGTTA
GGCCACCACTTCAAGAACTCTGTAGCACCGCCTACATACCTCGCTCTGCTAATCCTGTTACCAGTGGCTG
CTGCCAGTGGCGATAAGTCGTGTCTTACCGGGTTGGACTCAAGACGATAGTTACCGGATAAGGCGCAGCG
GTCGGGCTGAACGGGGGGTTCGTGCACACAGCCCAGCTTGGAGCGAACGACCTACACCGAACTGAGATAC
CTACAGCGTGAGCTATGAGAAAGCGCCACGCTTCCCGAAGGGAGAAAGGCGGACAGGTATCCGGTAAGCG
GCAGGGTCGGAACAGGAGAGCGCACGAGGGAGCTTCCAGGGGGAAACGCCTGGTATCTTTATAGTCCTGT
CGGGTTTCGCCACCTCTGACTTGAGCGTCGATTTTTGTGATGCTCGTCAGGGGGGCGGAGCCTATGGAAA
AACGCCAGCAACGCGGCCTTTTTACGGTTCCTGGCCTTTTGCTGGCCTTGAAGCTGTCCCTGATGGTCGT
CATCTACCTGCCTGGACAGCATGGCCTGCAACGCGGGCATCCCGATGCCGCCGGAAGCGAGAAGAATCAT
AATGGGGAAGGCCATCCAGCCTCGCGTCGCGAACGCCAGCAAGACGTAGCCCAGCGCGTCGGCCCCGAGA
TGCGCCGCGTGCGGCTGCTGGAGATGGCGGACGCGATGGATATGTTCTGCCAAGGGTTGGTTTGCGCATT
CACAGTTCTCCGCAAGAATTGATTGGCTCCAATTCTTGGAGTGGTGAATCCGTTAGCGAGGTGCCGCCCT
GCTTCATCCCCGTGGCCCGTTGCTCGCGTTTGCTGGCGGTGTCCCCGGAAGAAATATATTTGCATGTCTT
TAGTTCTATGATGACACAAACCCCGCCCAGCGTCTTGTCATTGGCGAATTCGAACACGCAGATGCAGTCG
GGGCGGCGCGGTCCGAGGTCCACTTCGCATATTAAGGTGACGCGTGTGGCCTCGAACACCGAGCGACCCT
GCAGCGACCCGCTTAACAGCGTCAACAGCGTGCCGCAGATCCCGGGGGGCAATGAGATATGAAAAAGCCT
GAACTCACCGCGACGTCTGTCGAGAAGTTTCTGATCGAAAAGTTCGACAGCGTCTCCGACCTGATGCAGC
TCTCGGAGGGCGAAGAATCTCGTGCTTTCAGCTTCGATGTAGGAGGGCGTGGATATGTCCTGCGGGTAAA
TAGCTGCGCCGATGGTTTCTACAAAGATCGTTATGTTTATCGGCACTTTGCATCGGCCGCGCTCCCGATT
CCGGAAGTGCTTGACATTGGGGAATTCAGCGAGAGCCTGACCTATTGCATCTCCCGCCGTGCACAGGGTG
TCACGTTGCAAGACCTGCCTGAAACCGAACTGCCCGCTGTTCTGCAGCCGGTCGCGGAGGCCATGGATGC
GATCGCTGCGGCCGATCTTAGCCAGACGAGCGGGTTCGGCCCATTCGGACCGCAAGGAATCGGTCAATAC
ACTACATGGCGTGATTTCATATGCGCGATTGCTGATCCCCATGTGTATCACTGGCAAACTGTGATGGACG
ACACCGTCAGTGCGTCCGTCGCGCAGGCTCTCGATGAGCTGATGCTTTGGGCCGAGGACTGCCCCGAAGT
CCGGCACCTCGTGCACGCGGATTTCGGCTCCAACAATGTCCTGACGGACAATGGCCGCATAACAGCGGTC
ATTGACTGGAGCGAGGCGATGTTCGGGGATTCCCAATACGAGGTCGCCAACATCTTCTTCTGGAGGCCGT
GGTTGGCTTGTATGGAGCAGCAGACGCGCTACTTCGAGCGGAGGCATCCGGAGCTTGCAGGATCGCCGCG
GCTCCGGGCGTATATGCTCCGCATTGGTCTTGACCAACTCTATCAGAGCTTGGTTGACGGCAATTTCGAT
GATGCAGCTTGGGCGCAGGGTCGATGCGACGCAATCGTCCGATCCGGAGCCGGGACTGTCGGGCGTACAC
AAATCGCCCGCAGAAGCGCGGCCGTCTGGACCGATGGCTGTGTAGAAGTACTCGCCGATAGTGGAAACCG
ACGCCCCAGCACTCGTCCGGATCGGGAGATGGGGGAGGCTAACTGAAACACGGAAGGAGACAATACCGGA
AGGAACCCGCGCTATGACGGCAATAAAAAGACAGAATAAAACGCACGGGTGTTGGGTCGTTTGTTCATAA
ACGCGGGGTTCGGTCCCAGGGCTGGCACTCTGTCGATACCCCACCGAGACCCCATTGGGGCCAATACGCC
CGCGTTTCTTCCTTTTCCCCACCCCACCCCCCAAGTTCGGGTGAAGGCCCAGGGCTCGCAGCCAACGTCG
GGGCGGCAGGCCCTGCCATAGCCACTGGCCCCGTGGGTTAGGGACGGGGTCCCCCATGGGGAATGGTTTA
TGGTTCGTGGGGGTTATTATTTTGGGCGTTGCGTGGGGTCAGGTCCACGACTGGACTGAGCAGACAGACC
CATGGTTTTTGGATGGCCTGGGCATGGACCGCATGTACTGGCGCGACACGAACACCGGGCGTCTGTGGCT
GCCAAACACCCCCGACCCCCAAAAACCACCGCGCGGATTTCTGGCGTGCCAAGCTAGTCGACCAATTCTC
ATGTTTGACAGCTTATCATCGCAGATCCGGGCAACGTTGTTGCCATTGCTGCAGGCGCAGAACTGGTAGG
TATGGAAGATCTATACATTGAATCAATATTGGCAATTAGCCATATTAGTCATTGGTTATATAGCATAAAT
CAATATTGGCTATTGGCCATTGCATACGTTGTATCTATATCATAATATGTACATTTATATTGGCTCATGT
CCAATATGACCGCCATGTTGACATTGATTATTGACTAGTTATTAATAGTAATCAATTACGGGGTCATTAG
TTCATAGCCCATATATGGAGTTCCGCGTTACATAACTTACGGTAAATGGCCCGCCTGGCTGACCGCCCAA
CGACCCCCGCCCATTGACGTCAATAATGACGTATGTTCCCATAGTAACGCCAATAGGGACTTTCCATTGA
CGTCAATGGGTGGAGTATTTACGGTAAACTGCCCACTTGGCAGTACATCAAGTGTATCATATGCCAAGTC
CGCCCCCTATTGACGTCAATGACGGTAAATGGCCCGCCTGGCATTATGCCCAGTACATGACCTTACGGGA
CTTTCCTACTTGGCAGTACATCTACGTATTAGTCATCGCTATTACCATGGTGATGCGGTTTTGGCAGTAC
ACCAATGGGCGTGGATAGCGGTTTGACTCACGGGGATTTCCAAGTCTCCACCCCATTGACGTCAATGGGA
GTTTGTTTTGGCACCAAAATCAACGGGACTTTCCAAAATGTCGTAATAACCCCGCCCCGTTGACGCAAAT
GGGCGGTAGGCGTGTACGGTGGGAGGTCTATATAAGCAGAGCTCGTTTAGTGAACCGTCAGATCTCTAGA
AGCTGGGTACCAGCTGCTAGCGCCACCATGCCAATGGGATCACTGCAGCCCTTGGCAACGCTGTACTTGC
TTGGTATGCTTGTGGCATCTGTTCTTGCTGTCGATAATTTGTGGGTCACAGTGTACTACGGAGTACCTGT
ATGGAAAGAGGCGGAAACTACTCTTTTTTGCGCGTCAGACGCAAAGGCATATGAGACTGAAAAGCATAAT
GTATGGGCTACCCATGCGTGCGTGCCCACAGACCCCAACCCCCAAGAAATCCATCTGGAGAACGTTACTG
AAGAATTTAATATGTGGAAGAATAATATGGTGGAACAGATGCATACGGACATTATCAGTCTGTGGGATCA
GTCTCTGAAACCATGTGTTAAACTCACCGATCTCTGCGTAACCTTGGACTGTAATAACGTGACGAATAAT
GGAACTAGTGACATGAGGGAAGAGATAAAGAATTGCTCCTTCAATATGACAACAGAATTGCGAGACAAGC
GACAAAAAGTATATTCTCTGTTCTACAAATTGGACCTGGTGCAGATAAATGAGGATCAAGGTAACAGCTC
CAATAACAAGTATCGCCTGATAACTTGCAACACGTCTGCGATTACCCAAGCATGTCCTAAGATGACATTT
GAACCCATTCCGATTCATTATTGCGCACCTGCAGGCTATGCTATCCTGAAGTGCAAAGATGAAGAGTTTA
ACGGGATCGGCCCGTGCAAAAACGTATCCACTGTCCAATGCACCCACGGTATTAAGCCTGTTGTGTCCAC
ACAGCTCCTTCTCAATGGGTCTCTGGCAGAGAAGGAGGTCAAAATAAGATGTGAAAATATAACGAACAAC
GCAAAACCTATCATTGTCCAACTGGTGAACCCAGTTAAAATCAATTGCACCCGACCTAATAATAATACGA
GAAAGAGTATCCACATCGGCCCAGGGCAGGCCTTCTACGCTACAGGCGATATAATCGGAGACATAAGACA
GGCGCACTGCAATGTAAATCGTACGGAATGGAATAATACTCTCCACCAGGTAGTTGAGCAGTTGCGAAAG
CATTTTAATAAAACGATTAACTTTGCTAACTCAACCGGAGGGGACTTGGAAATAACAACACACTCATTCA
ATTGCGGGGGCGAATGGTTTTATTGTAACACGACTAACCTGTTTAATAGCACTTGGAACCATACGGCTAG
TATGAACTCAACCGAATCCAATGACACAATCATCCTGCCCTGTCGAATAAAACAAATCATCAATATGTGG
CAAAGAGTGGGCCAAGCAATGTATGCACCCCCAATAAGAGGTGTCATAAGGTGTGAATCCAATATAACTG
GGTTGATTCTTACTAGGGATGGAGGAAACACGAACAGCACCCGAGAAACTTTCCGCCCAGGCGGGGGTGA
TATGAGGGATAATTGGCGATCAGAACTTTACAAGTATAAGGTAGTTAAGATAGAACCCCTCGGCGTTGCT
CCCACAAAAGCCAAGAGAAGGGTTGTAGAACGCGAAAAGCGGGCCGTAGGGATTGGCGCTGTATTCATCG
GATTTCTCGGAGCAGCTGGATCTACTATGGGTGCAGCTTCAATAACATTGACAGTTCAAGCCCGGCAACT
CCTTTCAGGTATTGTACAGCAGCAAAGTAACCTCCTGCAAGCGATTGAGGCTCAGCAGCATCTCCTGAAG
CTTACGGTGTGGGGTATCAAACAGCTTCAAGCGCGGGTACTCGCGGTTGAGCGATACCTTAAGGACCAAC
AATTGCTTGGAATGTGGGGCTGCAGCGGTAAACTTATATGTACAACATCTGTGCCGTGGAACAGTTCCTG
GAGTAACAAATCACAAAATGAGATTTGGGACAATATGACCTGGTTGCAGTGGGATAAAGAAATATCAAAC
TATACCCAGATCATTTACGATCTCTTGGAGGAGTCTCAAAACCAGCAGGAGAAAAACGAACAGGACCTCC
TCGCATTGGATAAATGGGCCAATTTGTGGAACTGGTTTGACATATCTAACTGGCTTTGGTATATAAAGAT
ATTCATCATGATTGTAGGGGGTCTTATTGGTCTGAGGATAGTTTTCGCAGTCTTGTCAGTCATTAACCGA
GTGCGGCAGGGTTATTCTCCCTTGTCATTTCAAACTCACACTCCTAATCCGAGGGGACTGGATAGGCCTG
AGCGAATAGAGGAAGAGGGCGGTGAGCAAGACAAGAACCGGTCAATCAGGCTCGTGTCTGGTTTCCTGTG
ATAACTCGAGGCCGGCAAGGCCGGATCCAGACATGATAAGATACATTGATGAGTTTGGACAAACCACAAC
TAGAATGCAGTGAAAAAAATGCTTTATTTGTGAAATTTGTGATGCTATTGCTTTATTTGTAACCATTATA
AGCTGCAATAAACAAGTTAACAACAACAATTGCATTCATTTTATGTTTCAGGTTCAGGGGGAGGTGTGGG
AGGTTTTTTAAAGCAAGTAAAACCTCTACAAATGTGGTATGGCTGATTATGATCCGGCTGCCTCGCGCGT
TTCGGTGATGACGGTGAAAACCTCTGACACATGCAGCTCCCGGAGACGGTCACAGCTTGTCTGTAAGCGG
ATGCCGGGAGCAGACAAGCCCGTCAGGGCGCGTCAGCGGGTGTTGGCGGGTGTCGGGGCGCAGCCATGAG
GTCGACTCTAGAGGATCGATCCCCGCCCCGGACGAACTAAACCTGACTACGACATCTCTGCCCCTTCTTC
GCGGGGCAGTGCATGTAATCCCTTCAGTTGGTTGGTACAACTTGCCAACTGGGCCCTGTTCCACATGTGA
CACGGGGGGGGACCAAACACAAAGGGGTTCTCTGACTGTAGTTGACATCCTTATAAATGGATGTGCACAT
TTGCCAACACTGAGTGGCTTTCATCCTGGAGCAGACTTTGCAGTCTGTGGACTGCAACACAACATTGCCT
TTATGTGTAACTCTTGGCTGAAGCTCTTACACCAATGCTGGGGGACATGTACCTCCCAGGGGCCCAGGAA
GACTACGGGAGGCTACACCAACGTCAATCAGAGGGGCCTGTGTAGCTACCGATAAGCGGACCCTCAAGAG
GGCATTAGCAATAGTGTTTATAAGGCCCCCTTGTTAACCCTAAACGGGTAGCATATGCTTCCCGGGTAGT
AGTATATACTATCCAGACTAACCCTAATTCAATAGCATATGTTACCCAACGGGAAGCATATGCTATCGAA
TTAGGGTTAGTAAAAGGGTCCTAAGGAACAGCGATATCTCCCACCCCATGAGCTGTCACGGTTTTATTTA
CATGGGGTCAGGATTCCACGAGGGTAGTGAACCATTTTAGTCACAAGGGCAGTGGCTGAAGATCAAGGAG
CGGGCAGTGAACTCTCCTGAATCTTCGCCTGCTTCTTCATTCTCCTTCGTTTAGCTAATAGAATAACTGC
TGAGTTGTGAACAGTAAGGTGTATGTGAGGTGCTCGAAAACAAGGTTTCAGGTGACGCCCCCAGAATAAA
ATTTGGACGGGGGGTTCAGTGGTGGCATTGTGCTATGACACCAATATAACCCTCACAAACCCCTTGGGCA
ATAAATACTAGTGTAGGAATGAAACATTCTGAATATCTTTAACAATAGAAATCCATGGGGTGGGGACAAG
CCGTAAAGACTGGATGTCCATCTCACACGAATTTATGGCTATGGGCAACACATAATCCTAGTGCAATATG
ATACTGGGGTTATTAAGATGTGTCCCAGGCAGGGACCAAGACAGGTGAACCATGTTGTTACACTCTATTT
GTAACAAGGGGAAAGAGAGTGGACGCCGACAGCAGCGGACTCCACTGGTTGTCTCTAACACCCCCGAAAA
TTAAACGGGGCTCCACGCCAATGGGGCCCATAAACAAAGACAAGTGGCCACTCTTTTTTTTGAAATTGTG
GAGTGGGGGCACGCGTCAGCCCCCACACGCCGCCCTGCGGTTTTGGACTGTAAAATAAGGGTGTAATAAC
TTGGCTGATTGTAACCCCGCTAACCACTGCGGTCAAACCACTTGCCCACAAAACCACTAATGGCACCCCG
GGGAATACCTGCATAAGTAGGTGGGCGGGCCAAGATAGGGGCGCGATTGCTGCGATCTGGAGGACAAATT
ACACACACTTGCGCCTGAGCGCCAAGCACAGGGTTGTTGGTCCTCATATTCACGAGGTCGCTGAGAGCAC
GGTGGGCTAATGTTGCCATGGGTAGCATATACTACCCAAATATCTGGATAGCATATGCTATCCTAATCTA
TATCTGGGTAGCATAGGCTATCCTAATCTATATCTGGGTAGCATATGCTATCCTAATCTATATCTGGGTA
GTATATGCTATCCTAATTTATATCTGGGTAGCATAGGCTATCCTAATCTATATCTGGGTAGCATATGCTA
TCCTAATCTATATCTGGGTAGTATATGCTATCCTAATCTGTATCCGGGTAGCATATGCTATCCTAATAGA
GATTAGGGTAGTATATGCTATCCTAATTTATATCTGGGTAGCATATACTACCCAAATATCTGGATAGCAT
ATGCTATCCTAATCTATATCTGGGTAGCATATGCTATCCTAATCTATATCTGGGTAGCATAGGCTATCCT
AATCTATATCTGGGTAGCATATGCTATCCTAATCTATATCTGGGTAGTATATGCTATCCTAATTTATATC
TGGGTAGCATAGGCTATCCTAATCTATATCTGGGTAGCATATGCTATCCTAATCTATATCTGGGTAGTAT
ATGCTATCCTAATCTGTATCCGGGTAGCATATGCTATCCTCATGCATATACAGTCAGCATATGATACCCA
GTAGTAGAGTGGGAGTGCTATCCTTTGCATATGCCGCCACCTCCCAAGGGGGCGTGAATTTTCGCTGCTT
GTCCTTTTCCTGCTGGTTGCTCCCATTCTTAGGTGAATTTAAGGAGGCCAGGCTAAAGCCGTCGCATGTC
TGATTGCTCACCAGGTAAATGTCGCTAATGTTTTCCAACGCGAGAAGGTGTTGAGCGCGGAGCTGAGTGA
CGTGACAACATGGGTATGCCCAATTGCCCCATGTTGGGAGGACGAAAATGGTGACAAGACAGATGGCCAG
AAATACACCAACAGCACGCATGATGTCTACTGGGGATTTATTCTTTAGTGCGGGGGAATACACGGCTTTT
AATACGATTGAGGGCGTCTCCTAACAAGTTACATCACTCCTGCCCTTCCTCACCCTCATCTCCATCACCT
CCTTCATCTCCGTCATCTCCGTCATCACCCTCCGCGGCAGCCCCTTCCACCATAGGTGGAAACCAGGGAG
GCAAATCTACTCCATCGTCAAAGCTGCACACAGTCACCCTGATATTGCAGGTAGGAGCGGGCTTTGTCAT
AACAAGGTCCTTAATCGCATCCTTCAAAACCTCAGCAAATATATGAGTTTGTAAAAAGACCATGAAATAA
CAGACAATGGACTCCCTTAGCGGGCCAGGTTGTGGGCCGGGTCCAGGGGCCATTCCAAAGGGGAGACGAC
TCAATGGTGTAAGACGACATTGTGGAATAGCAAGGGCAGTTCCTCGCCTTAGGTTGTAAAGGGAGGTCTT
ACTACCTCCATATACGAACACACCGGCGACCCAAGTTCCTTCGTCGGTAGTCCTTTCTACGTGACTCCTA
GCCAGGAGAGCTCTTAAACCTTCTGCAATGTTCTCAAATTTCGGGTTGGAACCTCCTTGACCACGATGCT
TTCCAAACCACCCTCCTTTTTTGCGCCTGCCTCCATCACCCTGACCCCGGGGTCCAGTGCTTGGGCCTTC
TCCTGGGTCATCTGCGGGGCCCTGCTCTATCGCTCCCGGGGGCACGTCAGGCTCACCATCTGGGCCACCT
TCTTGGTGGTATTCAAAATAATCGGCTTCCCCTACAGGGTGGAAAAATGGCCTTCTACCTGGAGGGGGCC
TGCGCGGTGGAGACCCGGATGATGATGACTGACTACTGGGACTCCTGGGCCTCTTTTCTCCACGTCCACG
ACCTCTCCCCCTGGCTCTTTCACGACTTCCCCCCCTGGCTCTTTCACGTCCTC
